Addgene plasmid #157882: pLG004 (RT-Abi-P2)
Purpose: Expresses the RT-Abi-P2 defense system
Depositing lab: Feng Zhang. Depositing organization: Broad Institute. Publication: Diverse enzymatic activities mediate antiviral immunity in prokaryotes. Gao L, Altae-Tran H, Bohning F, Makarova KS, Segel M, Schmid-Burgk JL, Koob J, Wolf YI, Koonin EV, Zhang F. Science. 2020 Aug 28;369(6507):1077-1084. doi: 10.1126/science.aba0372. PubMed 32855333.
Backbone
  Vector backbone: pACYC184
  Vector type: Bacterial Expression
Growth in bacteria
  Bacterial resistance: Chloramphenicol, 25 μg/mL
  Growth temperature: 37°C
  Growth strain: NEB Stable
  Copy number: Low Copy
Gene/Insert
  Gene/Insert name: RT-Abi-P2
  Species: Escherichia coli ECOR30
  Insert size (bp): 1921
Terms and licenses: Academic/Nonprofit Terms; Industry Terms: Not Available to Industry
How to cite: pLG004 (RT-Abi-P2) was a gift from Feng Zhang (Addgene plasmid # 157882 ; http://n2t.net/addgene:157882 ; RRID:Addgene_157882)
