[The description below was written by a language model from this plasmid's Addgene catalogue record and pLannotate feature annotations shown in this document.]
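Description:
pLG004 (RT-Abi-P2) is a bacterial expression plasmid built on the pACYC184 backbone that carries the RT-Abi-P2 antiviral defense system from Escherichia coli strain ECOR30. The full sequenced construct is 4,255 nt. It replicates from the p15A origin, which gives a low-to-medium copy number and is compatible with ColE1-type plasmids in the same cell. Selection is by chloramphenicol, through the cat (chloramphenicol acetyltransferase) gene driven by its own cat promoter. Only a short fragment of the pACYC184 tetracycline resistance gene is annotated, suggesting that this marker was largely displaced when the insert was cloned, so tetracycline selection should not be expected. Small annotated fragments of IS1 and an RSF-type origin are probably backbone remnants or homology hits rather than functional parts.

The insert is listed as 1,921 bp. The automated annotation does not label it, but it most likely occupies the large unannotated stretch between the TcR fragment and CAP binding site at one end and a T7 terminator at the other, a gap of about the right size. No promoter driving the insert is stated in the record or detected in the feature table, so it is not possible to say whether expression relies on native regulatory sequence carried with the insert. The name indicates a reverse transcriptase of the Abi-P2 abortive infection family.

According to the record, the plasmid serves to express this defense system. That fits heterologous reconstitution in a laboratory E. coli host to test whether it confers protection against bacteriophage infection, as part of a wider survey of prokaryotic antiviral immunity genes.
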