Features (pLannotate 1.2.2; 8 found; start..end, strand, type, name):
    105..169     -  CDS            TcR (fragment): tetracycline efflux protein; tet; confers resistance to tetracycline
    184..205     -  protein_bind   CAP binding site: CAP binding activates transcription in the presence of cAMP. E. coli catabolite activator protein
   2148..2195    +  terminator     T7 terminator: transcription terminator for bacteriophage T7 RNA polymerase
   2418..3074    -  CDS            cat: CAT_ECOLX - Experimental evidence at protein level: Swiss-Prot protein existence level 1. This enzyme is an effector of chloramphenicol resistance in bacteria. From Escherichia coli. This protein is used as a marker in many commonly used cloning vectors, such as pACYC184.
   3075..3177    -  promoter       cat promoter: promoter of the E. coli cat gene encoding chloramphenicol acetyltransferase
   3298..3441    +  mobile_element IS1 (fragment): prokaryotic transposable element IS1
   3560..3615    -  rep_origin     RSF ori (fragment): Plasmids containing the RSF 1030 origin of replication can be propagated in E. coli cells that contain additional plasmids with compatible origins.
   3703..4248    -  rep_origin     p15A ori: Plasmids containing the medium-copy-number p15A origin of replication can be propagated in E. coli cells that contain a second plasmid with the ColE1 origin.
>Addgene plasmid #157882 | pLG004 (RT-Abi-P2) | addgene full sequence | sequence record 318894 | Addgene NGS Result
ATCTTATTAATCAGATAAAATATTTCTAGATTTCAGTGCAATTTATCTCTTCAAATGTAGCACCTGAAGT
CAGCCCCATACGATATAAGTTGTAATTCTCATGTTAGTCATGCCCCGCGCCCACCGGAAGGAGCTGACTG
GGTTGAAGGCTCTCAAGGGCATCGGTCGAGATCCCGGTGCCTAATGAGTGAGCTAACTTACATTAATTGC
GTTGCGCAACATCCCGTCATCATGCCATCACGACGCGCTGAGACGCTGAAAAAATAAAATCAGCACCACC
GTCAGCGCGCAGTGCTTTCCCCGCCTCGCCCGCCCGCTTCATGAGACGGTTTTAATGCAGTTGCATTATG
TCCCGCTCCTCAGTGCTGCGCTCCATCCTGATTACAAAAACCGTTATCAAAAACACATGCAAATAGACGC
AGTCAAATGCGCTACCGCCTCTCGCAATACCTTCAATTTCATGATAAAAAACATCATCCCTAACAAGAGC
ATTATCCTCATGAAAAAAGTATATGAACTAACCAGTGAAGAAGCACTGTCATATTTTCTTCGCCATGACT
CCTACACAACATTAGAATTACCGGCTTATATTAATTTCACCACATTATTAAATGATATTAATTCATCTAT
CCATAACAAAAAAATTAAAATTGAACCAACCGCCAAGGAGCTGATGGGTAAAGATATCAATTATGAGGTG
CTTGTCAGTAAAGATGGTCTATATAGCTGGCGTAGGATAACACTTATCAATCCCCTTTATTATGTCTACT
TCTGTAGAAAAATCACAGCACCAGCAACCTGGGAAATCATAACAGAAAAATTCAAATCTTTTGAATCAAA
CGACCTTTTTACATGTTCAAGCATCCCCGTCAGAAAAGACAACTCGTCAAACATTGCTGCGTCTGTAATG
AATTGGTGGGAAGATTTTGAACAAAAAAGCCTTGCCCTTGCTCTTGAATACGAATTCATGTTCAGCACTG
ACATCTCAAACTTCTACCCATCAATATATACTCATAGTTTTGAATGGGTATTCATATCAAAAGAAGAGGC
AAAGAAGAAAAAAAGCAAAAATAACCCAGGGGGATTAATTGACAGCCACATTCAAATGATGATGAACAAC
CAGACAAATGGTATTCCACTCGGCAGCACATTGATGGATACATTTGCTGAGCTTATCTTGGGTCAAATCG
ATATAGAATTAAGAAAAAAAACTAACGAACTCAAAATAATAAACTACAAGGTAGTACGCTACCGTGATGA
TTACCGGATCTTCTCTAATAGCAAAGATGATTTAGACATAATATCAAAATGTTTAGTCAATGTATTGGGC
GATTTTGGTTTAGATCTAAACTCAAAAAAAACTGAACTATATGAAGACATCATACTTCATTCGTTGAAAC
AAGCTAAAAAAGACTACATCAAAGAAAAAAGACATAAGTCACTCCAGAAAATGCTCTATTCAATATATTT
ATTTTCACTTAAACATCCAAACTCGAAAACAACCGTTAGATATCTAAATGATTTTCTTAGGAATTTATTT
AAGCGAAAGACAATTAAAGATAACGGCCAACAGGTTGATGCTATGCTTGGTATTATTTCAAGCATCATGG
CAAAAAACCCTACAACGTACCCAGTAGGAACGGCAATTTTCTCAAAACTCCTCAGTTTTCTTTATGGTGA
TGACACCCAAAAAAAATTAACAAAGCTAGAACAACTCCATAAAAAACTGGATAAACAACCCAATACAGAA
ATGCTTGACATATGGTTTCAGCGAACTCAAGCAAAAATAAACCTAGAGTGGAATAAATCTTATAAGTCAG
CTCTATGCGTCCGTATAAATGATGAACTCACAAAAGAGAAAACATTTTCTGTAAATAATTTATGGAATAT
TGACTGGATCCAAGGAAAAGAAACAAGCCCCAATAAAGCCAAAATATTATCCTTGCTAAGAAAAACAAAA
ATCGTTGACACAGATAAATTTGATAAAATGGATGACAATATAACACCTGAAGAAGTTAATCTATTCTTTA
AAGAGCACAGCAATTAATATCCCAAAGCCATGTTAGTAACATAACATGGCTTTTTTAAATCACTCATTAT
CAGTTATCAAGAACGAACATAACATTCTATTCCGAGGAGCGCAATAACTAGCATAACCCCTTGGGGCCTC
TAAACGGGTCTTGAGGGGTTTTTTGCTGAAACCTCAGGCATTTGAGAAGCACACGGTCACACTGCTTCCG
GTAGTCAATAAACCGGTAAACCAGCAATAGACATAAGCGGCTATTTAACGACCCTGCCCTGAACCGACGA
CCGGGTCGAATTTGCTTTCGAATTTCTGCCATTCATCCGCTTATTATCACTTATTCAGGCGTAGCACCAG
GCGTTTAAGGGCACCAATAACTGCCTTAAAAAAATTACGCCCCGCCCTGCCACTCATCGCAATACTGTTG
TAATTCATTTAACATTCTGCCGACATGGAAGCCATCACAGACGGCATGATGAACCTGAATCGCCAGCGGC
ATCAGCACCTTGTCGCCTTGCGTATAATATTTGCCCATAGTGAAAACGGGGGCGAAGAAGTTGTCCATAT
TGGCCACGTTTAAATCAAAACTGGTGAAACTCACCCAGGGATTGGCTGAGACGAAAAACATATTCTCAAT
AAACCCTTTAGGGAAATAGGCCAGGTTTTCACCGTAACACGCCACATCTTGCGAATATATGTGTAGAAAC
TGCCGGAAATCGTCGTGGTATTCACTCCAGAGCGATGAAAACGTTTCAGTTTGCTCATGGAAAACGGTGT
AACAAGGGTGAACACTATCCCATATCACCAGCTCACCGTCTTTCATCGCCATACGGAACTCTGGATGAGC
ATTCATCAGGCGGGCAAGAATGTGAATAAAGGCCGGATAAAACTTGTGCTTATTTTTCTTTACGGTCTTT
AAAAAGGCCGTAATATCCAGCTGAACGGTCTGGTTATAGGTACATTGAGCAACTGACTGAAATGCCTCAA
AATGTTCTTTACGATGCCATTGGGATATATCAACGGTGGTATATCCAGTGATTTTTTTCTCCATTTTAGC
TTCCTTAGCTCCTGAAAATCTCGATAACTCAAAAAATACGCCCGGTAGTGATCTTATTTCATTATGGTGA
AAGTTGGAACCTCTTACGTGCCGATCAACGTCTCATTTTCGCCAAAAGTTGGCCCAGGGCTTCCCGGTAT
CAACAGGGACACCAGGATTTATTTATTCTGCGAAGTGATCTTCCGTCACAGGTATTTATTCGGCGCAAAG
TGCGTCGGGTGATGCTGCCAACTTACTGATTTAGTGTATGATGGTGTTTTTGAGGTGCTCCAGTGGCTTC
TGTTTCTATCAGCTGTCCCTCCTGTTCAGCTACTGACGGGGTGGTGCGTAACGGCAAAAGCACCGCCGGA
CATCAGCGCTAGCGGAGTGTATACTGGCTTACTATGTTGGCACTGATGAGGGTGTCAGTGAAGTGCTTCA
TGTGGCAGGAGAAAAAAGGCTGCACCGGTGCGTCAGCAGAATATGTGATACAGGATATATTCCGCTTCCT
CGCTCACTGACTCGCTACGCTCGGTCGTTCGACTGCGGCGAGCGGAAATGGCTTACGAACGGGGCGGAGA
TTTCCTGGAAGATGCCAGGAAGATACTTAACAGGGAAGTGAGAGGGCCGCGGCAAAGCCGTTTTTCCATA
GGCTCCGCCCCCCTGACAAGCATCACGAAATCTGACGCTCAAATCAGTGGTGGCGAAACCCGACAGGACT
ATAAAGATACCAGGCGTTTCCCCCTGGCGGCTCCCTCGTGCGCTCTCCTGTTCCTGCCTTTCGGTTTACC
GGTGTCATTCCGCTGTTATGGCCGCGTTTGTCTCATTCCACGCCTGACACTCAGTTCCGGGTAGGCAGTT
CGCTCCAAGCTGGACTGTATGCACGAACCCCCCGTTCAGTCCGACCGCTGCGCCTTATCCGGTAACTATC
GTCTTGAGTCCAACCCGGAAAGACATGCAAAAGCACCACTGGCAGCAGCCACTGGTAATTGATTTAGAGG
AGTTAGTCTTGAAGTCATGCGCCGGTTAAGGCTAAACTGAAAGGACAAGTTTTGGTGACTGCGCTCCTCC
AAGCCAGTTACCTCGGTTCAAAGAGTTGGTAGCTCAGAGAACCTTCGAAAAACCGCCCTGCAAGGCGGTT
TTTTCGTTTTCAGAGCAAGAGATTACGCGCAGACCAAAACGATCTCAAGAAGATC
